>Addgene plasmid #77080 | MORN1 gRNA (BRDN0001145036) | addgene full sequence | sequence record 187076 | Addgene Assembled Sequence
CCCGGGTGCAAAGATGGATAAAGTTTTAAACAGAGAGGAATCTTTGCAGCTAATGGACCTTCTAGGTCTT
GAAAGGAGTGGGAATTGGCTCCGGTGCCCGTCAGTGGGCAGAGCGCACATCGCCCACAGTCCCCGAGAAG
TTGGGGGGAGGGGTCGGCAATTGATCCGGTGCCTAGAGAAGGTGGCGCGGGGTAAACTGGGAAAGTGATG
TCGTGTACTGGCTCCGCCTTTTTCCCGAGGGTGGGGGAGAACCGTATATAAGTGCAGTAGTCGCCGTGAA
CGTTCTTTTTCGCAACGGGTTTGCCGCCAGAACACAGGTAAGTGCCGTGTGTGGTTCCCGCGGGCCTGGC
CTCTTTACGGGTTATGGCCCTTGCGTGCCTTGAATTACTTCCACCTGGCTGCAGTACGTGATTCTTGATC
CCGAGCTTCGGGTTGGAAGTGGGTGGGAGAGTTCGAGGCCTTGCGCTTAAGGAGCCCCTTCGCCTCGTGC
TTGAGTTGAGGCCTGGCCTGGGCGCTGGGGCCGCCGCGTGCGAATCTGGTGGCACCTTCGCGCCTGTCTC
GCTGCTTTCGATAAGTCTCTAGCCATTTAAAATTTTTGATGACCTGCTGCGACGCTTTTTTTCTGGCAAG
ATAGTCTTGTAAATGCGGGCCAAGATCTGCACACTGGTATTTCGGTTTTTGGGGCCGCGGGCGGCGACGG
GGCCCGTGCGTCCCAGCGCACATGTTCGGCGAGGCGGGGCCTGCGAGCGCGGCCACCGAGAATCGGACGG
GGGTAGTCTCAAGCTGGCCGGCCTGCTCTGGTGCCTGGCCTCGCGCCGCCGTGTATCGCCCCGCCCTGGG
CGGCAAGGCTGGCCCGGTCGGCACCAGTTGCGTGAGCGGAAAGATGGCCGCTTCCCGGCCCTGCTGCAGG
GAGCTCAAAATGGAGGACGCGGCGCTCGGGAGAGCGGGCGGGTGAGTCACCCACACAAAGGAAAAGGGCC
TTTCCGTCCTCAGCCGTCGCTTCATGTGACTCCACGGAGTACCGGGCGCCGTCCAGGCACCTCGATTAGT
TCTCGAGCTTTTGGAGTACGTCGTCTTTAGGTTGGGGGGAGGGGTTTTATGCGATGGAGTTTCCCCACAC
TGAGTGGGTGGAGACTGAAGTTAGGCCAGCTTGGCACTTGATGTAATTCTCCTTGGAATTTGCCCTTTTT
GAGTTTGGATCTTGGTTCATTCTCAAGCCTCAGACAGTGGTTCAAAGTTTTTTTCTTCCATTTCAGGTGT
CGTGACGTACGGCCACCATGACCGAGTACAAGCCCACGGTGCGCCTCGCCACCCGCGACGACGTCCCCAG
GGCCGTACGCACCCTCGCCGCCGCGTTCGCCGACTACCCCGCCACGCGCCACACCGTCGATCCGGACCGC
CACATCGAGCGGGTCACCGAGCTGCAAGAACTCTTCCTCACGCGCGTCGGGCTCGACATCGGCAAGGTGT
GGGTCGCGGACGACGGCGCCGCCGTGGCGGTCTGGACCACGCCGGAGAGCGTCGAAGCGGGGGCGGTGTT
CGCCGAGATCGGCCCGCGCATGGCCGAGTTGAGCGGTTCCCGGCTGGCCGCGCAGCAACAGATGGAAGGC
CTCCTGGCGCCGCACCGGCCCAAGGAGCCCGCGTGGTTCCTGGCCACCGTCGGAGTCTCGCCCGACCACC
AGGGCAAGGGTCTGGGCAGCGCCGTCGTGCTCCCCGGAGTGGAGGCGGCCGAGCGCGCCGGGGTGCCCGC
CTTCCTGGAGACCTCCGCGCCCCGCAACCTCCCCTTCTACGAGCGGCTCGGCTTCACCGTCACCGCCGAC
GTCGAGGTGCCCGAAGGACCGCGCACCTGGTGCATGACCCGCAAGCCCGGTGCCTGAACGCGTTAAGTCG
ACAATCAACCTCTGGATTACAAAATTTGTGAAAGATTGACTGGTATTCTTAACTATGTTGCTCCTTTTAC
GCTATGTGGATACGCTGCTTTAATGCCTTTGTATCATGCTATTGCTTCCCGTATGGCTTTCATTTTCTCC
TCCTTGTATAAATCCTGGTTGCTGTCTCTTTATGAGGAGTTGTGGCCCGTTGTCAGGCAACGTGGCGTGG
TGTGCACTGTGTTTGCTGACGCAACCCCCACTGGTTGGGGCATTGCCACCACCTGTCAGCTCCTTTCCGG
GACTTTCGCTTTCCCCCTCCCTATTGCCACGGCGGAACTCATCGCCGCCTGCCTTGCCCGCTGCTGGACA
GGGGCTCGGCTGTTGGGCACTGACAATTCCGTGGTGTTGTCGGGGAAATCATCGTCCTTTCCTTGGCTGC
TCGCCTGTGTTGCCACCTGGATTCTGCGCGGGACGTCCTTCTGCTACGTCCCTTCGGCCCTCAATCCAGC
GGACCTTCCTTCCCGCGGCCTGCTGCCGGCTCTGCGGCCTCTTCCGCGTCTTCGCCTTCGCCCTCAGACG
AGTCGGATCTCCCTTTGGGCCGCCTCCCCGCGTCGACTTTAAGACCAATGACTTACAAGGCAGCTGTAGA
TCTTAGCCACTTTTTAAAAGAAAAGGGGGGACTGGAAGGGCTAATTCACTCCCAACGAAGACAAGATCTG
CTTTTTGCTTGTACTGGGTCTCTCTGGTTAGACCAGATCTGAGCCTGGGAGCTCTCTGGCTAACTAGGGA
ACCCACTGCTTAAGCCTCAATAAAGCTTGCCTTGAGTGCTTCAAGTAGTGTGTGCCCGTCTGTTGTGTGA
CTCTGGTAACTAGAGATCCCTCAGACCCTTTTAGTCAGTGTGGAAAATCTCTAGCAGTACGTATAGTAGT
TCATGTCATCTTATTATTCAGTATTTATAACTTGCAAAGAAATGAATATCAGAGAGTGAGAGGAACTTGT
TTATTGCAGCTTATAATGGTTACAAATAAAGCAATAGCATCACAAATTTCACAAATAAAGCATTTTTTTC
ACTGCATTCTAGTTGTGGTTTGTCCAAACTCATCAATGTATCTTATCATGTCTGGCTCTAGCTATCCCGC
CCCTAACTCCGCCCATCCCGCCCCTAACTCCGCCCAGTTCCGCCCATTCTCCGCCCCATGGCTGACTAAT
TTTTTTTATTTATGCAGAGGCCGAGGCCGCCTCGGCCTCTGAGCTATTCCAGAAGTAGTGAGGAGGCTTT
TTTGGAGGCCTAGGGACGTACCCAATTCGCCCTATAGTGAGTCGTATTACGCGCGCTCACTGGCCGTCGT
TTTACAACGTCGTGACTGGGAAAACCCTGGCGTTACCCAACTTAATCGCCTTGCAGCACATCCCCCTTTC
GCCAGCTGGCGTAATAGCGAAGAGGCCCGCACCGATCGCCCTTCCCAACAGTTGCGCAGCCTGAATGGCG
AATGGG
[124 nt withheld, positions 3367-3490]
C
[91 nt withheld, positions 3492-3582]
A
[49 nt withheld, positions 3584-3632]
CCTTTGACGTTGGAGTCCACGTTCTTT
[37 nt withheld, positions 3660-3696]
ACCCTATCTCGGTCTATTCTTTTGATTTATAAGGGATTTTGCCGATTTCGGCCTATTGGTTAAAAAATGA
GCTGATTTAACAAAAATTTAACGCGAATTTTAACAAAATATTAACGCTTACAATTTAGGTGGCACTTTTC
GGGGAAATGTGCGCGGAACCCCTATTTGTTTATTTTTCTAAATACATTCAAATATGTATCCGCTCATGAG
ACAATAACCCTGATAAATGCTTCAATAATATTGAAAAAGGAAGAGTATGAGTATTCAACATTTCCGTGTC
GCCCTTATTCCCTTTTTTGCGGCATTTTGCCTTCCTGTTTTTGCTCACCCAGAAACGCTGGTGAAAGTAA
AAGATGCTGAAGATCAGTTGGGTGCACGAGTGGGTTACATCGAACTGGATCTCAACAGCGGTAAGATCCT
TGAGAGTTTTCGCCCCGAAGAACGTTTTCCAATGATGAGCACTTTTAAAGTTCTGCTATGTGGCGCGGTA
TTATCCCGTATTGACGCCGGGCAAGAGCAACTCGGTCGCCGCATACACTATTCTCAGAATGACTTGGTTG
AGTACTCACCAGTCACAGAAAAGCATCTTACGGATGGCATGACAGTAAGAGAATTATGCAGTGCTGCCAT
AACCATGAGTGATAACACTGCGGCCAACTTACTTCTGACAACGATCGGAGGACCGAAGGAGCTAACCGCT
TTTTTGCACAACATGGGGGATCATGTAACTCGCCTTGATCGTTGGGAACCGGAGCTGAATGAAGCCATAC
CAAACGACGAGCGTGACACCACGATGCCTGTAGCAATGGCAACAACGTTGCGCAAACTATTAACTGGCGA
ACTACTTACTCTAGCTTCCCGGCAACAATTAATAGACTGGATGGAGGCGGATAAAGTTGCAGGACCACTT
CTGCGCTCGGCCCTTCCGGCTGGCTGGTTTATTGCTGATAAATCTGGAGCCGGTGAGCGTGGGTCTCGCG
GTATCATTGCAGCACTGGGGCCAGATGGTAAGCCCTCCCGTATCGTAGTTATCTACACGACGGGGAGTCA
GGCAACTATGGATGAACGAAATAGACAGATCGCTGAGATAGGTGCCTCACTGATTAAGCATTGGTAACTG
TCAGACCAAGTTTACTCATATATACTTTAGATTGATTTAAAACTTCATTTTTAATTTAAAAGGATCTAGG
TGAAGATCCTTTTTGATAATCTCATGACCAAAATCCCTTAACGTGAGTTTTCGTTCCACTGAGCGTCAGA
CCCCGTAGAAAAGATCAAAGGATCTTCTTGAGATCCTTTTTTTCTGCGCGTAATCTGCTGCTTGCAAACA
AAAAAACCACCGCTACCAGCGGTGGTTTGTTTGCCGGATCAAGAGCTACCAACTCTTTTTCCGAAGGTAA
CTGGCTTCAGCAGAGCGCAGATACCAAATACTGTTCTTCTAGTGTAGCCGTAGTTAGGCCACCACTTCAA
GAACTCTGTAGCACCGCCTACATACCTCGCTCTGCTAATCCTGTTACCAGTGGCTGCTGCCAGTGGCGAT
AAGTCGTGTCTTACCGGGTTGGACTCAAGACGATAGTTACCGGATAAGGCGCAGCGGTCGGGCTGAACGG
GGGGTTCGTGCACACAGCCCAGCTTGGAGCGAACGACCTACACCGAACTGAGATACCTACAGCGTGAGCT
ATGAGAAAGCGCCACGCTTCCCGAAGGGAGAAAGGCGGACAGGTATCCGGTAAGCGGCAGGGTCGGAACA
GGAGAGCGCACGAGGGAGCTTCCAGGGGGAAACGCCTGGTATCTTTATAGTCCTGTCGGGTTTCGCCACC
TCTGACTTGAGCGTCGATTTTTGTGATGCTCGTCAGGGGGGCGGAGCCTATGGAAAAACGCCAGCAACGC
GGCCTTTTTACGGTTCCTGGCCTTTTGCTGGCCTTTTGCTCACATGTTCTTTCCTGCGTTATCCCCTGAT
TCTGTGGATAACCGTATTACCGCCTTTGAGTGAGCTGATACCGCTCGCCGCAGCCGAACGACCGAGCGCA
GCGAGTCAGTGAGCGAGGAAGCGGAAGAGCGCCCAATACGCAAACCGCCTCTCCCCGCGCGTTGGCCGAT
TCATTAATGCAGCTGGCACGACAGGTTTCCCGACTGGAAAGCGGGCAGTGAGCGCAACGCAATTAATGTG
AGTTAGCTCACTCATTAGGCACCCCAGGCTTTACACTTTATGCTTCCGGCTCGTATGTTGTGTGGAATTG
TGAGCGGATAACAATTTCACACAGGAAACAGCTATGACCATGATTACGCCAAGCGCGCAATTAACCCTCA
CTAAAGGGAACAAAAGCTGGAGCTGCAAGCTTAATGTAGTCTTATGCAATACTCTTGTAGTCTTGCAACA
TGGTAACGATGAGTTAGCAACATGCCTTACAAGGAGAGAAAAAGCACCGTGCATGCCGATTGGTGGAAGT
AAGGTGGTACGATCGTGCCTTATTAGGAAGGCAACAGACGGGTCTGACATGGATTGGACGAACCACTGAA
TTGCCGCATTGCAGAGATATTGTATTTAAGTGCCTAGCTCGATACATAAACGGGTCTCTCTGGTTAGACC
AGATCTGAGCCTGGGAGCTCTCTGGCTAACTAGGGAACCCACTGCTTAAGCCTCAATAAAGCTTGCCTTG
AGTGCTTCAAGTAGTGTGTGCCCGTCTGTTGTGTGACTCTGGTAACTAGAGATCCCTCAGACCCTTTTAG
TCAGTGTGGAAAATCTCTAGCAGTGGCGCCCGAACAGGGACTTGAAAGCGAAAGGGAAACCAGAGGAGCT
CTCTCGACGCAGGACTCGGCTTGCTGAAGCGCGCACGGCAAGAGGCGAGGGGCGGCGACTGGTGAGTACG
CCAAAAATTTTGACTAGCGGAGGCTAGAAGGAGAGAGATGGGTGCGAGAGCGTCAGTATTAAGCGGGGGA
GAATTAGATCGCGATGGGAAAAAATTCGGTTAAGGCCAGGGGGAAAGAAAAAATATAAATTAAAACATAT
AGTATGGGCAAGCAGGGAGCTAGAACGATTCGCAGTTAATCCTGGCCTGTTAGAAACATCAGAAGGCTGT
AGACAAATACTGGGACAGCTACAACCATCCCTTCAGACAGGATCAGAAGAACTTAGATCATTATATAATA
CAGTAGCAACCCTCTATTGTGTGCATCAAAGGATAGAGATAAAAGACACCAAGGAAGCTTTAGACAAGAT
AGAGGAAGAGCAAAACAAAAGTAAGACCACCGCACAGCAAGCGGCCGCTGATCTTCAGACCTGGAGGAGG
AGATATGAGGGACAATTGGAGAAGTGAATTATATAAATATAAAGTAGTAAAAATTGAACCATTAGGAGTA
GCACCCACCAAGGCAAAGAGAAGAGTGGTGCAGAGAGAAAAAAGAGCAGTGGGAATAGGAGCTTTGTTCC
TTGGGTTCTTGGGAGCAGCAGGAAGCACTATGGGCGCAGCGTCAATGACGCTGACGGTACAGGCCAGACA
ATTATTGTCTGGTATAGTGCAGCAGCAGAACAATTTGCTGAGGGCTATTGAGGCGCAACAGCATCTGTTG
CAACTCACAGTCTGGGGCATCAAGCAGCTCCAGGCAAGAATCCTGGCTGTGGAAAGATACCTAAAGGATC
AACAGCTCCTGGGGATTTGGGGTTGCTCTGGAAAACTCATTTGCACCACTGCTGTGCCTTGGAATGCTAG
TTGGAGTAATAAATCTCTGGAACAGATTTGGAATCACACGACCTGGATGGAGTGGGACAGAGAAATTAAC
AATTACACAAGCTTAATACACTCCTTAATTGAAGAATCGCAAAACCAGCAAGAAAAGAATGAACAAGAAT
TATTGGAATTAGATAAATGGGCAAGTTTGTGGAATTGGTTTAACATAACAAATTGGCTGTGGTATATAAA
ATTATTCATAATGATAGTAGGAGGCTTGGTAGGTTTAAGAATAGTTTTTGCTGTACTTTCTATAGTGAAT
AGAGTTAGGCAGGGATATTCACCATTATCGTTTCAGACCCACCTCCCAACCCCGAGGGGACCCAGAGAGG
GCCTATTTCCCATGATTCCTTCATATTTGCATATACGATACAAGGCTGTTAGAGAGATAATTAGAATTAA
TTTGACTGTAAACACAAAGATATTAGTACAAAATACGTGACGTAGAAAGTAATAATTTCTTGGGTAGTTT
GCAGTTTTAAAATTATGTTTTAAAATGGACTATCATATGCTTACCGTAACTTGAAAGTATTTCGATTTCT
TGGCTTTATATATCTTGTGGAAAGGACGAAACACCGGTCATGGAGTACAAAGCCGGGTTTTAGAGCTAGA
AATAGCAAGTTAAAATAAGGCTAGTCCGTTATCAACTTGAAAAAGTGGCACCGAGTCGGTGCTTTTTTAA
GCTTGGCGTAACTAGATCTTGAGACAAATGGCAGTATTCATCCACAATTTTAAAAGAAAAGGGGGGATTG
GGGGGTACAGTGCAGGGGAAAGAATAGTAGACATAATAGCAACAGACATACAAACTAAAGAATTACAAAA
ACAAATTACAAAAATTCAAAATTTTCGGGTTTATTACAGGGACAGCAGAGATCCACTTTGGCGCCGGCTC
GAGGGGG
Features (pLannotate 1.2.2; 29 found; start..end, strand, type, name):
     14..80      +  CDS            small t antigen (fragment): SV40 (simian virus 40) small t antigen
    106..317     +  promoter       EF-1α core promoter: core promoter for human elongation factor EF-1α
    318..1256    +  intron         EF-1α intron A: intron upstream of the start codon of human EF-1α
   1278..1877    +  CDS            PuroR (fragment): puromycin N-acetyltransferase; pac from Streptomyces; confers resistance to puromycin
   1893..2481    +  misc_feature   WPRE: woodchuck hepatitis virus posttranscriptional regulatory element
   2532..2551    +  misc_feature   cPPT/CTS (fragment): central polypurine tract and central termination sequence of HIV-1
   2553..2786    +  LTR            3' LTR (ΔU3): self-inactivating 3' long terminal repeat (LTR) from HIV-1
   2864..2985    +  polyA_signal   SV40 poly(A) signal: SV40 polyadenylation signal
   3025..3160    +  rep_origin     SV40 ori: SV40 origin of replication
   3181..3199    -  promoter       T7 promoter: promoter for bacteriophage T7 RNA polymerase
   3207..3362    +  CDS            lacZα (fragment): LacZα fragment of β-galactosidase; lacZ fragment
   3367..3795    +  rep_origin     f1 ori (sequence partly withheld): f1 bacteriophage origin of replication; arrow indicates direction of (+) strand synthesis
   3848..3952    +  promoter       AmpR promoter: bla
   3953..4813    +  CDS            AmpR: β-lactamase; bla; confers resistance to ampicillin, carbenicillin, and related antibiotics
   4984..5572    +  rep_origin     ori: high-copy-number ColE1/pMB1/pBR322/pUC origin of replication
   5755..5847    +  CDS            lacI (fragment): lac repressor; lacI; The lac repressor binds to the lac operator to inhibit transcription in E. coli. This inhibition can be relieved by adding lactose or isopropyl-β-D-thiogalactopyranoside (IPTG).
   5860..5881    +  protein_bind   CAP binding site: CAP binding activates transcription in the presence of cAMP. E. coli catabolite activator protein
   5896..5926    +  promoter       lac promoter: promoter for the E. coli lac operon
   5934..5950    +  protein_bind   lac operator: The lac repressor binds to the lac operator to inhibit transcription in E. coli. This inhibition can be relieved by adding lactose or isopropyl-β-D-thiogalactopyranoside (IPTG). lac repressor encoded by lacI
   5995..6013    +  promoter       T3 promoter: promoter for bacteriophage T3 RNA polymerase
   6041..6267    +  promoter       RSV promoter: Rous sarcoma virus enhancer/promoter
   6268..6448    +  LTR            5' LTR (truncated): truncated 5' long terminal repeat (LTR) from HIV-1
   6495..6620    +  misc_feature   HIV-1 Ψ: packaging signal of human immunodeficiency virus type 1
   6604..6967    +  CDS            HIV-1 gag (fragment): gag protein from human immunodeficiency virus 1; gag
   7113..7346    +  misc_feature   RRE: The Rev response element (RRE) of HIV-1 allows for Rev-dependent mRNA export from the nucleus to the cytoplasm.
   7723..7749    +  CDS            Rev (fragment): human immunodeficiency virus 1 (HIV-1) Rev protein; rev; enhances nuclear export of unspliced and incompletely spliced viral mRNAs
   7753..7993    +  promoter       U6 promoter: RNA polymerase III promoter for human U6 snRNA
   8023..8098    +  misc_RNA       gRNA scaffold: guide RNA scaffold for the Streptococcus pyogenes CRISPR/Cas9 system
   8154..8271    +  misc_feature   cPPT/CTS: central polypurine tract and central termination sequence of HIV-1
