[The description below was written by a language model from this plasmid's Addgene catalogue record and pLannotate feature annotations shown in this document.]
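Description:
MORN1 gRNA (BRDN0001145036) is a third-generation lentiviral CRISPR guide plasmid built on the lentiGuide-Puro backbone and designed to target the human MORN1 gene. In bacteria it is maintained at high copy from a ColE1/pUC-type origin with ampicillin selection through β-lactamase. The backbone also carries an f1 origin, an SV40 origin and remnants of lac and T7/T3 cloning-vector sequences that play no part in its function in mammalian cells.

The transfer cassette begins with an RSV promoter fused to a truncated HIV-1 5' LTR, which makes genomic RNA production in packaging cells Tat-independent. This is followed by the Ψ packaging signal with a partial gag sequence, the Rev response element for nuclear export, and a cPPT/CTS element that aids nuclear import of the viral genome. It ends in a ΔU3 self-inactivating 3' LTR with a downstream SV40 polyadenylation signal.

Two expression units sit between the LTRs. A human U6 RNA polymerase III promoter drives the MORN1-specific spacer joined to the Streptococcus pyogenes Cas9 guide scaffold. An EF-1α core promoter with its intron A drives puromycin N-acetyltransferase, with a WPRE downstream to enhance transcript expression, allowing puromycin selection of transduced cells.

The plasmid does not encode Cas9, so it must be used with a separate Cas9 vector or in cells that already express the nuclease. The guide was designed against two MORN1 reference transcripts and belongs to a human kinome guide collection associated with work on optimised sgRNA design. Its typical use is Cas9-mediated disruption of MORN1 in human cells.
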