Addgene plasmid #77080: MORN1 gRNA (BRDN0001145036)
Purpose: 3rd generation lentiviral gRNA plasmid targeting human MORN1
Depositing lab: John Doench & David Root. Depositing organization: Broad Institute. Publication: Optimized sgRNA design to maximize activity and minimize off-target effects of CRISPR-Cas9. Doench JG, Fusi N, Sullender M, Hegde M, Vaimberg EW, Donovan KF, Smith I, Tothova Z, Wilen C, Orchard R, Virgin HW, Listgarten J, Root DE. Nat Biotechnol. 2016 Jan 18. doi: 10.1038/nbt.3437. PubMed 26780180.
Backbone
  Vector backbone: lentiGuide-Puro
  Backbone manufacturer: Zhang Lab (Addgene plasmid # 52963)
  Vector type: Mammalian Expression, Lentiviral, CRISPR
  Selectable markers: Puromycin
Growth in bacteria
  Bacterial resistance: Ampicillin, 100 μg/mL
  Growth temperature: 37°C
  Growth strain: DH5alpha
  Copy number: High Copy
Gene/Insert
  Gene/Insert name: MORN1 (alt names: MORN1; NM_001301060.1)
  gRNA/shRNA sequence: GTCATGGAGTACAAAGCCGG
  Species: H. sapiens (human)
  Entrez Gene: MORN1 (a.k.a. FLJ13941, RP4-740C4.1)
  Promoter: hU6
  Cloning method: Unknown
  Sequencing primers: 5′ U6-F; 3′ pS2-R
Terms and licenses: Academic/Nonprofit Terms; Industry Terms: Not Available to Industry
Depositor comments: The gRNA was designed to target the following Genbank reference sequence(s): NM_001301060.1,NM_024848.2. Note that this plasmid does NOT contain Cas9. It should be used in conjunction with lentiCas9-Blast (Addgene #52962) or otherwise with cell lines already expressing Cas9. Browse the full kinome gRNA library at http://www.addgene.org/pooled-library/broadgpp-human-kinome/ or visit http://www.broadinstitute.org/rnai/public/ for detailed protocols and information.
How to cite: MORN1 gRNA (BRDN0001145036) was a gift from John Doench & David Root (Addgene plasmid # 77080 ; http://n2t.net/addgene:77080 ; RRID:Addgene_77080)
