>Addgene plasmid #77080 | MORN1 gRNA (BRDN0001145036) | depositor partial sequence | sequence record 144540 | Target Sequence
GTCATGGAGTACAAAGCCGG
