>Addgene plasmid #77080 | MORN1 gRNA (BRDN0001145036) | addgene partial sequence | sequence record 187075 | hU6-F
TAGAAAGTAATAATTTCTTGGGTAGTTTGCAGTTTTAAAATTATGTTTTAAAATGGACTATCATATGCTT
ACCGTAACTTGAAAGTATTTCGATTTCTTGGCTTTATATATCTTGTGGAAAGGACGAAACACCGGTCATG
GAGTACAAAGCCGGGTTTTAGAGCTAGAAATAGCAAGTTAAAATAAGGCTAGTCCGTTATCAACTTGAAA
AAGTGGCACCGAGTCGGTGCTTTTTTAAGCTTGGCGTAACTAGATCTTGAGACAAATGGCAGTATTCATC
CACAATTTTAAAAGAAAAGGGGGGATTGGGGGGTACAGTGCAGGGGAAAGAATAGTAGACATAATAGCAA
CAGACATACAAACTAAAGAATTACAAAAACAAATTACAAAAATTCAAAATTTTCGGGTTTATTACAGGGA
CAGCAGAGATCCACTTTGGCGCCGGCTCGAGGGGGCCCGGGTGCAAAGATGGATAAAGTTTTAAACAGAG
AGGAATCTTTGCAGCTAATGGACCTTCTAGGTCTTGAAAGGAGTGGGAATTGGCTCCGGTGCCCGTCAGT
GGGCAGAGCG
